LOCUS       Exported 7478 bp ds-DNA circular SYN 12-MAY-2021
DEFINITION  INTRSECT 2.0.
ACCESSION   .
VERSION     .
KEYWORDS    pAAV-Ef1a-Con/Fon oG
SOURCE      synthetic DNA construct
  ORGANISM  synthetic DNA construct
REFERENCE   1 (bases 1 to 7478)
  AUTHORS   Hafner G, Witte M, Guy J, Subhashini N, Fenno LE, Ramakrishnan C,
            Kim YS, Deisseroth K, Callaway EM, Oberhuber M, Conzelmann KK,
            Staiger JF
  TITLE     Mapping Brain-Wide Afferent Inputs of Parvalbumin-Expressing
            GABAergic Neurons in Barrel Cortex Reveals Local and Long-Range
            Circuit Motifs.
  JOURNAL   Cell Rep. 2019 Sep 24;28(13):3450-3461.e8. doi:
            10.1016/j.celrep.2019.08.064.
  PUBMED    31553913
REFERENCE   2 (bases 1 to 7478)
  AUTHORS   .
  TITLE     Direct Submission
  JOURNAL   Exported May 12, 2021 from SnapGene Server 1.1.58
            http://www.snapgene.com
FEATURES             Location/Qualifiers
     source          1..7478
                     /organism="synthetic DNA construct"
                     /mol_type="other DNA"
     repeat_region   1..130
                     /label=AAV2 ITR (alternate)
                     /note="Functional equivalent of wild-type AAV2 ITR"
     promoter        231..1409
                     /label=EF-1-alpha promoter
                     /note="strong constitutive promoter for human elongation
                     factor EF-1-alpha"
     intron          462..1400
                     /label=EF-1-alpha intron A
                     /note="intron upstream of the start codon of human
                     EF-1-alpha"
     primer_bind     1357..1377
                     /label=EF1a-F
                     /note="Human elongation factor-1a promoter, forward primer"
     protein_bind    1416..1449
                     /label=lox2272
                     /bound_moiety="Cre recombinase"
                     /note="Cre-mediated recombination occurs in the 8-bp core
                     sequence (GGATACTT). lox2272 sites are compatible with each
                     other, but incompatible with loxP or loxN sites (Lee and
                     Saito, 1988)."
     protein_bind    1500..1533
                     /label=loxN
                     /bound_moiety="Cre recombinase"
                     /note="Cre-mediated recombination occurs in the 8-bp core
                     sequence (GTATACCT). loxN sites are compatible with each
                     other, but incompatible with loxP or lox2272 sites."
     regulatory      2194..2203
                     /regulatory_class="other"
                     /note="vertebrate consensus sequence for strong initiation
                     of translation (Kozak, 1987)"
     protein_bind    complement(2208..2241)
                     /label=lox2272
                     /bound_moiety="Cre recombinase"
                     /note="Cre-mediated recombination occurs in the 8-bp core
                     sequence (GGATACTT). lox2272 sites are compatible with each
                     other, but incompatible with loxP or loxN sites (Lee and
                     Saito, 1988)."
     protein_bind    complement(2292..2325)
                     /label=loxN
                     /bound_moiety="Cre recombinase"
                     /note="Cre-mediated recombination occurs in the 8-bp core
                     sequence (GTATACCT). loxN sites are compatible with each
                     other, but incompatible with loxP or lox2272 sites."
     misc_feature    3605..4193
                     /label=WPRE
                     /note="woodchuck hepatitis virus posttranscriptional
                     regulatory element"
     primer_bind     complement(3658..3678)
                     /label=WPRE-R
                     /note="WPRE, reverse primer"
     CDS             complement(4076..4087)
                     /codon_start=1
                     /product="Factor Xa recognition and cleavage site"
                     /label=Factor Xa site
                     /translation="IEGR"
     polyA_signal    4225..4701
                     /label=hGH poly(A) signal
                     /note="human growth hormone polyadenylation signal"
     primer_bind     complement(4424..4443)
                     /label=hGH-PA-R
                     /note="Human growth hormone terminator, reverse primer"
     repeat_region   4741..4881
                     /label=AAV2 ITR
                     /note="inverted terminal repeat of adeno-associated virus
                     serotype 2"
     repeat_region   4741..4870
                     /label=AAV2 ITR
     rep_origin      4956..5411
                     /direction=RIGHT
                     /label=f1 ori
                     /note="f1 bacteriophage origin of replication; arrow
                     indicates direction of (+) strand synthesis"
     primer_bind     complement(5043..5062)
                     /label=F1ori-R
                     /note="F1 origin, reverse primer"
     primer_bind     5253..5274
                     /label=F1ori-F
                     /note="F1 origin, forward primer"
     primer_bind     complement(5428..5447)
                     /label=pRS-marker
                     /note="pRS vectors, use to sequence yeast selectable
                     marker"
     primer_bind     5547..5569
                     /label=pGEX 3'
                     /note="pGEX vectors, reverse primer"
     primer_bind     complement(5607..5625)
                     /label=pBRforEco
                     /note="pBR322 vectors, upsteam of EcoRI site, forward
                     primer"
     promoter        5693..5797
                     /gene="bla"
                     /label=AmpR promoter
     CDS             5798..6658
                     /codon_start=1
                     /gene="bla"
                     /product="beta-lactamase"
                     /label=AmpR
                     /note="confers resistance to ampicillin, carbenicillin, and
                     related antibiotics"
                     /translation="MSIQHFRVALIPFFAAFCLPVFAHPETLVKVKDAEDQLGARVGYI
                     ELDLNSGKILESFRPEERFPMMSTFKVLLCGAVLSRIDAGQEQLGRRIHYSQNDLVEYS
                     PVTEKHLTDGMTVRELCSAAITMSDNTAANLLLTTIGGPKELTAFLHNMGDHVTRLDRW
                     EPELNEAIPNDERDTTMPVAMATTLRKLLTGELLTLASRQQLIDWMEADKVAGPLLRSA
                     LPAGWFIADKSGAGERGSRGIIAALGPDGKPSRIVVIYTTGSQATMDERNRQIAEIGAS
                     LIKHW"
     primer_bind     complement(6016..6035)
                     /label=Amp-R
                     /note="Ampicillin resistance gene, reverse primer"
     rep_origin      6829..7417
                     /direction=RIGHT
                     /label=ori
                     /note="high-copy-number ColE1/pMB1/pBR322/pUC origin of
                     replication"
     primer_bind     7318..7337
                     /label=pBR322ori-F
                     /note="pBR322 origin, forward primer"
ORIGIN
        1 cctgcaggca gctgcgcgct cgctcgctca ctgaggccgc ccgggcgtcg ggcgaccttt
       61 ggtcgcccgg cctcagtgag cgagcgagcg cgcagagagg gagtggccaa ctccatcact
      121 aggggttcct gcggccgcac gcgtaagctt tgcaaagatg gataaagttt taaacagaga
      181 ggaatctttg cagctaatgg accttctagg tcttgaaagg agtgggaatt ggctccggtg
      241 cccgtcagtg ggcagagcgc acatcgccca cagtccccga gaagttgggg ggaggggtcg
      301 gcaattgaac cggtgcctag agaaggtggc gcggggtaaa ctgggaaagt gatgtcgtgt
      361 actggctccg cctttttccc gagggtgggg gagaaccgta tataagtgca gtagtcgccg
      421 tgaacgttct ttttcgcaac gggtttgccg ccagaacaca ggtaagtgcc gtgtgtggtt
      481 cccgcgggcc tggcctcttt acgggttatg gcccttgcgt gccttgaatt acttccacct
      541 ggctgcagta cgtgattctt gatcccgagc ttcgggttgg aagtgggtgg gagagttcga
      601 ggccttgcgc ttaaggagcc ccttcgcctc gtgcttgagt tgaggcctgg cctgggcgct
      661 ggggccgccg cgtgcgaatc tggtggcacc ttcgcgcctg tctcgctgct ttcgataagt
      721 ctctagccat ttaaaatttt tgatgacctg ctgcgacgct ttttttctgg caagatagtc
      781 ttgtaaatgc gggccaagat ctgcacactg gtatttcggt ttttggggcc gcgggcggcg
      841 acggggcccg tgcgtcccag cgcacatgtt cggcgaggcg gggcctgcga gcgcggccac
      901 cgagaatcgg acgggggtag tctcaagctg gccggcctgc tctggtgcct ggcctcgcgc
      961 cgccgtgtat cgccccgccc tgggcggcaa ggctggcccg gtcggcacca gttgcgtgag
     1021 cggaaagatg gccgcttccc ggccctgctg cagggagctc aaaatggagg acgcggcgct
     1081 cgggagagcg ggcgggtgag tcacccacac aaaggaaaag ggcctttccg tcctcagccg
     1141 tcgcttcatg tgactccacg gagtaccggg cgccgtccag gcacctcgat tagttctcga
     1201 gcttttggag tacgtcgtct ttaggttggg gggaggggtt ttatgcgatg gagtttcccc
     1261 acactgagtg ggtggagact gaagttaggc cagcttggca cttgatgtaa ttctccttgg
     1321 aatttgccct ttttgagttt ggatcttggt tcattctcaa gcctcagaca gtggttcaaa
     1381 gtttttttct tccatttcag gtgtcgtgag gatccataac ttcgtatagg atactttata
     1441 cgaagttatg tagctggagc aatttgaaaa gattgttgta ttacctctag ctgcgcttaa
     1501 taacttcgta tagtatacct tatacgaagt tatgtcgacc ctcctgtact cacctgctgt
     1561 tggtgaagat gtcgcaggac atccccagcc ttggattctc aggcatccag attgtataat
     1621 catggttggt ggaacagtaa gtggagctga cggccactcc ggagcagttt ccgccgggaa
     1681 acactggact gtggagagat cggtcgtagg ggtccaggtc ggcgacagat ggggaaatga
     1741 tgaccaggct ctcttttgtg gtcttcacag tgcgcagcca atgatagtct gggtaaggat
     1801 tgtgcaggct ttcctcatag cgggggtcgc cagccatctt ccagttgtaa gctgcccgac
     1861 aggcgtctgg tgttggccga aagtgttttc tcttgaaagt tgtggtgaca tatcccacaa
     1921 aatttgtgta ggtttctgcc tcggtgacca caccagtgca tgtgaacccg ttcatcttaa
     1981 tagcagagat atagcccact ttcagctcca tgtaggagaa tccgctcagg ttggtacagc
     2041 cttcgtcctc gaccacgaga ttgttagggc atgacagatg gtgaatatcg ataggactcc
     2101 aggggcccag cttgtcgggg atagtgtaga tagggaattt accaaagcag agtgggaaga
     2161 cgagcagagg gacgaagagg agagcctgtg ggaccatggt ggctagcata acttcgtata
     2221 aagtatccta tacgaagtta tttgccttaa cccagaaatt atcactgtta ttctttagat
     2281 aggtgcaaag aataacttcg tataaggtat actatacgaa gttatggtac cgaagttcct
     2341 attcttcaaa tagtatagga acttcaattg ttattggtgc aaagaatcac ttccttaagt
     2401 ctttatactg cccaggaagt tcctattctt caaaaggtat aggaacttcg gcgcgcctta
     2461 gagccgtgtc tcgcccccag atttatgact ttcccaactg ctgatgattt taccgctctg
     2521 gggtgtgaca gacacttctc taccggtccc cctcagattg tgctgagttg gctcggagcg
     2581 gttcactcgt cgccagcagg tcatcaggaa aatgatcagc atgagagcag tcagtgctcc
     2641 agcggagagc agcacgtact tgccccaatt aggcagtccg agatcgacgc cactgatccg
     2701 ttcgtgcacg tcgggcaggt ggacctccac aaaatcttcg gcctcgtcgc cgtttttgaa
     2761 cactgtgctt gggtctgcga gaggatgcat caggggaatg acgcttgaca cgagcagttc
     2821 catgtgctgc tggagcagac tagactgcat ctcggggatc agcacgttac catctggccc
     2881 cagaatgata ccattaaaga agaccccgtt cacatgtggg tgacatcgac ccccgactcg
     2941 caggcatccc ttactaggaa tgatttcatt ccaggttctc acagatttat aatgggcgtc
     3001 tgcctccatc agtgtcttgt taaagatggt gtatgctttt ccgaagccag ggacgagctt
     3061 cctcaggtgg ctcagcctcc tgaagctcac gctcttggta gtcataattg actccagagc
     3121 atcgagacat tcctcccttt tcttcacgag ttcctcgacc accagatgtt cgatctcatc
     3181 gcttcggaag tcgtgcagat tcacgagctg cccagggggg caccacttag tctcgttaga
     3241 tgtctgcata gcgacccagg ttccgtccat cagccggagt cccagcacgc cacagagttt
     3301 cagcttgcag gcacctttga ggctcttata cagccctctt tcatccacaa atccacaagt
     3361 ctcgctgcct tttgaggccc tcttgcccct gtgggacgac atgacttaac cagttaacca
     3421 tgttctctga acatgagaag ggctggccac tctccatcta gagaagttcc tatactattt
     3481 gaagaatagg aacttcttgc cttaacccag aaattatcac tgttattctt tagaatagtg
     3541 caaagagaag ttcctatacc ttttgaagaa taggaacttc gaattcgata tcaagcttat
     3601 cgataatcaa cctctggatt acaaaatttg tgaaagattg actggtattc ttaactatgt
     3661 tgctcctttt acgctatgtg gatacgctgc tttaatgcct ttgtatcatg ctattgcttc
     3721 ccgtatggct ttcattttct cctccttgta taaatcctgg ttgctgtctc tttatgagga
     3781 gttgtggccc gttgtcaggc aacgtggcgt ggtgtgcact gtgtttgctg acgcaacccc
     3841 cactggttgg ggcattgcca ccacctgtca gctcctttcc gggactttcg ctttccccct
     3901 ccctattgcc acggcggaac tcatcgccgc ctgccttgcc cgctgctgga caggggctcg
     3961 gctgttgggc actgacaatt ccgtggtgtt gtcggggaaa tcatcgtcct ttccttggct
     4021 gctcgcctat gttgccacct ggattctgcg cgggacgtcc ttctgctacg tcccttcggc
     4081 cctcaatcca gcggaccttc cttcccgcgg cctgctgccg gctctgcggc ctcttccgcg
     4141 tcttcgcctt cgccctcaga cgagtcggat ctccctttgg gccgcctccc cgcatcgata
     4201 ccgagcgctg ctcgagagat ctacgggtgg catccctgtg acccctcccc agtgcctctc
     4261 ctggccctgg aagttgccac tccagtgccc accagccttg tcctaataaa attaagttgc
     4321 atcattttgt ctgactaggt gtccttctat aatattatgg ggtggagggg ggtggtatgg
     4381 agcaaggggc aagttgggaa gacaacctgt agggcctgcg gggtctattg ggaaccaagc
     4441 tggagtgcag tggcacaatc ttggctcact gcaatctccg cctcctgggt tcaagcgatt
     4501 ctcctgcctc agcctcccga gttgttggga ttccaggcat gcatgaccag gctcagctaa
     4561 tttttgtttt tttggtagag acggggtttc accatattgg ccaggctggt ctccaactcc
     4621 taatctcagg tgatctaccc accttggcct cccaaattgc tgggattaca ggcgtgaacc
     4681 actgctccct tccctgtcct tctgattttg taggtaacca cgtgcggacc gagcggccgc
     4741 aggaacccct agtgatggag ttggccactc cctctctgcg cgctcgctcg ctcactgagg
     4801 ccgggcgacc aaaggtcgcc cgacgcccgg gctttgcccg ggcggcctca gtgagcgagc
     4861 gagcgcgcag ctgcctgcag gggcgcctga tgcggtattt tctccttacg catctgtgcg
     4921 gtatttcaca ccgcatannn nnnnnnnnnn nnnnnnnnnn nnnnnnnnnn nnnnnnnnnn
     4981 nnnnnnnnnn nnnnnnnnnn nnnnnnnnnn nnnnnnnnnn nnnnnnnnnn nntnnnnnnn
     5041 nnnnnnnnnn nnnnnnnnnn nnnnnnnnnn nnnnnnnnnc nnnnnnnnnn nnnnnnnnnn
     5101 nnnnnnnnnn nnnnnnnnnn nnnnnnnnnn nnnnnnnnnn nnnnnnnnnn nnnnnnnnnn
     5161 nnnnnnnnnn nnnnnnnnnn nnnnnnnnnn nnnnnnnnnn nnnnnnnnnn nnnnnnnnnn
     5221 ncctttgacg ttggagtcca cgttctttaa tagtggactc ttgttccaaa ctggaacaac
     5281 actcaactct atctcgggct attcttttga tttataaggg attttgccga tttcggtcta
     5341 ttggttaaaa aatgagctga tttaacaaaa atttaacgcg aattttaaca aaatattaac
     5401 gtttacaatt ttatggtgca ctctcagtac aatctgctct gatgccgcat agttaagcca
     5461 gccccgacac ccgccaacac ccgctgacgc gccctgacgg gcttgtctgc tcccggcatc
     5521 cgcttacaga caagctgtga ccgtctccgg gagctgcatg tgtcagaggt tttcaccgtc
     5581 atcaccgaaa cgcgcgagac gaaagggcct cgtgatacgc ctatttttat aggttaatgt
     5641 catgataata atggtttctt agacgtcagg tggcactttt cggggaaatg tgcgcggaac
     5701 ccctatttgt ttatttttct aaatacattc aaatatgtat ccgctcatga gacaataacc
     5761 ctgataaatg cttcaataat attgaaaaag gaagagtatg agtattcaac atttccgtgt
     5821 cgcccttatt cccttttttg cggcattttg ccttcctgtt tttgctcacc cagaaacgct
     5881 ggtgaaagta aaagatgctg aagatcagtt gggtgcacga gtgggttaca tcgaactgga
     5941 tctcaacagc ggtaagatcc ttgagagttt tcgccccgaa gaacgttttc caatgatgag
     6001 cacttttaaa gttctgctat gtggcgcggt attatcccgt attgacgccg ggcaagagca
     6061 actcggtcgc cgcatacact attctcagaa tgacttggtt gagtactcac cagtcacaga
     6121 aaagcatctt acggatggca tgacagtaag agaattatgc agtgctgcca taaccatgag
     6181 tgataacact gcggccaact tacttctgac aacgatcgga ggaccgaagg agctaaccgc
     6241 ttttttgcac aacatggggg atcatgtaac tcgccttgat cgttgggaac cggagctgaa
     6301 tgaagccata ccaaacgacg agcgtgacac cacgatgcct gtagcaatgg caacaacgtt
     6361 gcgcaaacta ttaactggcg aactacttac tctagcttcc cggcaacaat taatagactg
     6421 gatggaggcg gataaagttg caggaccact tctgcgctcg gcccttccgg ctggctggtt
     6481 tattgctgat aaatctggag ccggtgagcg tgggtctcgc ggtatcattg cagcactggg
     6541 gccagatggt aagccctccc gtatcgtagt tatctacacg acggggagtc aggcaactat
     6601 ggatgaacga aatagacaga tcgctgagat aggtgcctca ctgattaagc attggtaact
     6661 gtcagaccaa gtttactcat atatacttta gattgattta aaacttcatt tttaatttaa
     6721 aaggatctag gtgaagatcc tttttgataa tctcatgacc aaaatccctt aacgtgagtt
     6781 ttcgttccac tgagcgtcag accccgtaga aaagatcaaa ggatcttctt gagatccttt
     6841 ttttctgcgc gtaatctgct gcttgcaaac aaaaaaacca ccgctaccag cggtggtttg
     6901 tttgccggat caagagctac caactctttt tccgaaggta actggcttca gcagagcgca
     6961 gataccaaat actgttcttc tagtgtagcc gtagttaggc caccacttca agaactctgt
     7021 agcaccgcct acatacctcg ctctgctaat cctgttacca gtggctgctg ccagtggcga
     7081 taagtcgtgt cttaccgggt tggactcaag acgatagtta ccggataagg cgcagcggtc
     7141 gggctgaacg gggggttcgt gcacacagcc cagcttggag cgaacgacct acaccgaact
     7201 gagataccta cagcgtgagc tatgagaaag cgccacgctt cccgaaggga gaaaggcgga
     7261 caggtatccg gtaagcggca gggtcggaac aggagagcgc acgagggagc ttccaggggg
     7321 aaacgcctgg tatctttata gtcctgtcgg gtttcgccac ctctgacttg agcgtcgatt
     7381 tttgtgatgc tcgtcagggg ggcggagcct atggaaaaac gccagcaacg cggccttttt
     7441 acggttcctg gccttttgct ggccttttgc tcacatgt
//
