[The description below was written by a language model from this plasmid's Addgene catalogue record and the feature table of its GenBank file.]
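Description:
pAAV-Ef1a-Con/Fon oG is an adeno-associated virus transfer plasmid from the INTRSECT 2.0 series, built on the Stratagene pAAV backbone for mammalian expression. It is a high-copy plasmid of about 7.5 kb that is maintained in bacteria through a ColE1/pUC-type origin and selected with ampicillin via the beta-lactamase gene. An f1 phage origin is also present. Two AAV2 inverted terminal repeats flank the expression cassette, so that this region can be packaged into recombinant AAV particles. Recombination-deficient growth strains are listed for it, consistent with the repeat-rich ITRs and recombinase sites.

The payload is oG, a synthetic optimized rabies glycoprotein with no tag. It is driven by the strong constitutive human EF-1-alpha promoter, including its intron A, and is followed by a WPRE to boost transcript stability and expression and by a human growth hormone polyadenylation signal. "Con/Fon" denotes intersectional logic in which expression requires both Cre and Flp. The annotated table shows the Cre-dependent half: paired lox2272 and loxN sites in opposing orientation bracket a segment of about 650 bp that contains a Kozak sequence. This is a double-floxed inversion arrangement in which Cre flips the segment irreversibly into the sense orientation. The Flp recognition sites, the introns that split the coding sequence in INTRSECT designs, and the oG coding sequence itself are not annotated in the feature table, so their layout cannot be read from the record.

The associated publication mapped brain-wide inputs to parvalbumin-expressing interneurons. This suggests use in supplying glycoprotein to doubly defined starter neurons for monosynaptic tracing with glycoprotein-deleted rabies virus.
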