Addgene plasmid #131778: pAAV-Ef1a-Con/Fon oG
Purpose: INTRSECT 2.0
Depositing lab: Karl Deisseroth. Depositing organization: Stanford University. Publication: Mapping Brain-Wide Afferent Inputs of Parvalbumin-Expressing GABAergic Neurons in Barrel Cortex Reveals Local and Long-Range Circuit Motifs. Hafner G, Witte M, Guy J, Subhashini N, Fenno LE, Ramakrishnan C, Kim YS, Deisseroth K, Callaway EM, Oberhuber M, Conzelmann KK, Staiger JF. Cell Rep. 2019 Sep 24;28(13):3450-3461.e8. doi: 10.1016/j.celrep.2019.08.064. PubMed 31553913.
Backbone
  Vector backbone: pAAV
  Backbone manufacturer: Stratagene
  Backbone size w/o insert (bp): 5571
  Total vector size (bp): 7488
  Modifications to backbone: none
  Vector type: Mammalian Expression, AAV ; INTRSECT
Growth in bacteria
  Bacterial resistance: Ampicillin, 100 μg/mL
  Growth temperature: 37°C
  Growth strain: NEB Stable
  Growth instructions: Can also use Stbl3 cells
  Copy number: High Copy
Gene/Insert
  Gene/Insert name: rabies glycoprotein - oG
  Species: Synthetic
  Insert size (bp): 1917
  Promoter: Ef1a
  Tag / fusion protein: none
  Cloning method: Restriction Enzyme; 5′ cloning site SalI (not destroyed); 3′ cloning site XbaI (not destroyed)
  Sequencing primers: 5′ GTTAGGCCAGCTTGGCACTTG; 3′ GAATACCAGTCAATCTTTCAC
Terms and licenses: Academic/Nonprofit Terms; Industry Terms: Not Available to Industry
How to cite: pAAV-Ef1a-Con/Fon oG was a gift from Karl Deisseroth (Addgene plasmid # 131778 ; http://n2t.net/addgene:131778 ; RRID:Addgene_131778)
